Addgene plasmid #215551: pAAV-hSyn-BRIPO
Purpose: AAV transfer plasmid for BRIPO (Bioluminescent Red Indicator for Potassium)
Depositing lab: Huiwang Ai. Depositing organization: University of Virginia. Publication: Bioluminescence Imaging of Potassium Ion Using a Sensory Luciferin and an Engineered Luciferase. Zhao S, Xiong Y, Sunnapu R, Zhang Y, Tian X, Ai HW. J Am Chem Soc. 2024 May 15;146(19):13406-13416. doi: 10.1021/jacs.4c02473. Epub 2024 May 2. PubMed 38698549.
Backbone
  Vector backbone: pAAV-hSyn
  Vector type: AAV
Growth in bacteria
  Bacterial resistance: Ampicillin, 100 μg/mL
  Growth temperature: 37°C
  Growth strain: NEB Stable
  Copy number: Unknown
Gene/Insert
  Gene/Insert name: BRIPO
  Species: Synthetic
  Promoter: hSyn promotor
  Cloning method: Gibson Cloning
  Sequencing primers: 5′ ttcccggccaccttggtc
Terms and licenses: Academic/Nonprofit Terms; Industry Terms: Not Available to Industry
How to cite: pAAV-hSyn-BRIPO was a gift from Huiwang Ai (Addgene plasmid # 215551 ; http://n2t.net/addgene:215551 ; RRID:Addgene_215551)
