[The description below was written by a language model from this plasmid's Addgene catalogue record and pLannotate feature annotations shown in this document.]
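Description:
pAAV-hSyn-BRIPO is an adeno-associated virus transfer plasmid built on a pAAV-hSyn backbone, carrying a neuron-targeted expression cassette for BRIPO, the Bioluminescent Red Indicator for Potassium. The 5.4 kb plasmid is propagated in E. coli through a high-copy ColE1/pUC-type origin and selected with ampicillin via the β-lactamase gene and its own promoter. An f1 phage origin is also present. The record lists a recombination-deficient stable strain as the growth host, a common choice for preserving the repeat-rich AAV2 inverted terminal repeats. Short annotated fragments of lacZα, lacI and SV40 large T antigen appear to be backbone remnants rather than functional elements.

Between the two AAV2 ITRs, which define the segment that is replicated and packaged into AAV particles when helper functions are supplied, the human synapsin I promoter drives neuron-specific expression of the synthetic BRIPO coding sequence. The feature table annotates this open reading frame as an mScarlet-I-like segment followed almost immediately by a NanoLuc-like luciferase segment. Both are partial matches, consistent with an engineered fusion of a red fluorescent protein to a modified luciferase; such an arrangement generally red-shifts emission through resonance energy transfer, though the record does not spell out the mechanism. The associated publication title indicates that potassium sensing involves a sensory luciferin paired with the engineered luciferase. A WPRE downstream of the coding sequence enhances transcript stability and expression, and an SV40 polyadenylation signal terminates the transcript. The construct is intended for producing AAV vectors to deliver BRIPO to neurons for bioluminescence imaging of potassium ions.
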