Features (pLannotate 1.2.2; 15 found; start..end, strand, type, name):
      9..78      -  CDS            lacZα (fragment): LacZα fragment of β-galactosidase; lacZ fragment
     73..205     -  repeat_region  AAV2 ITR (fragment): inverted terminal repeat of adeno-associated virus serotype 2 inverted
    281..728     +  promoter       hSyn promoter: human synapsin I promoter; confers neuron-specific expression (Kügler et al., 2003)
    763..1427    +  CDS            mScarlet-I (fragment): bright monomeric red fluorescent protein evolved from a synthetic template (Bindels et al., 2016) matures faster than mScarlet
   1435..1941    +  CDS            Nluc (fragment): NanoLuc® luciferase human codon-optimized
   1954..2542    +  misc_feature   WPRE: woodchuck hepatitis virus posttranscriptional regulatory element
   2543..2562    +  misc_feature   MCS (fragment): pBluescript multiple cloning site
   2591..2712    -  polyA_signal   SV40 poly(A) signal: SV40 polyadenylation signal
   2735..2803    -  CDS            large T antigen (fragment): large T antigen from SV40 (simian virus 40)
   2874..3007    +  repeat_region  AAV2 ITR: inverted terminal repeat of adeno-associated virus serotype 2 inverted
   3001..3057    -  CDS            lacI (fragment): lac repressor; lacI; The lac repressor binds to the lac operator to inhibit transcription in E. coli. This inhibition can be relieved by adding lactose or isopropyl-β-D-thiogalactopyranoside (IPTG).
   3240..3828    -  rep_origin     ori: high-copy-number ColE1/pMB1/pBR322/pUC origin of replication
   3999..4859    -  CDS            AmpR: β-lactamase; bla; confers resistance to ampicillin, carbenicillin, and related antibiotics
   4860..4964    -  promoter       AmpR promoter: bla
   5017..4       -  rep_origin     f1 ori (across the origin) (sequence partly withheld): f1 bacteriophage origin of replication; arrow indicates direction of (+) strand synthesis
>Addgene plasmid #215551 | pAAV-hSyn-BRIPO | addgene full sequence | sequence record 424949 | Addgene NGS Result
GCGTCCCATTCGCCATTCAGGCTGCGCAACTGTTGGGAAGGGCGATCGGTGCGGGCCTCTTCGCTATTAC
GCCAGCTGCGCGCTCGCTCGCTCACTGAGGCCGCCCGGGCAAAGCCCGGGCGTCGGGCGACCTTTGGTCG
CCCGGCCTCAGTGAGCGAGCGAGCGCGCAGAGAGGGAGTGGCCAACTCCATCACTAGGGGTTCCTTGTAG
TTAATGATTAACCCGCCATGCTACTTATCTACGTAGCCATGCTCTAGGAAGATCCAGGGCCCTGCGTATG
AGTGCAAGTGGGTTTTAGGACCAGGATGAGGCGGGGTGGGGGTGCCTACCTGACGACCGGCCCCGACCCA
CTGGACAAGCACCCAACCCCCATTCCCCAAATTGCGCATCCCCTATCAGAGAGGGGGAGGGGAAACAGGA
TGCGGCGAGGCGCGTGCGCACTGCCAGCTTCAGCACCGCGGACAGTGCCTTCGCCCCCGCCTGGCGGCGC
GCGCCACCGCCGCCTCAGCACTGAAGGCGCGCTGACGTCACTCGCCGGTCCCCCGCAAACTCCCCTTCCC
GGCCACCTTGGTCGCGTCCGCGCCGCCGCCGGCCCAGCCGGACCGCACCACGCGAGGCGCGAGATAGGGG
GGCACGGGCGCGACCATCTGCGCTGCGGCGCCGGCGACTCAGCGCTGCCTCAGTCTGCGGTGGGCAGCGG
AGGAGTCGTGTCGTGCCTGAGAGCGCAGTCCAATTCAAGCTGCTAGCAAGGATCCCGCCACCATGGTGAG
CAAGGGCGAGGCAGTGATCAAGGAGTTCATGCGGTTCAAGGTGCACATGGAGGGCTCCATGAACGGCCAC
GGGTTCGAGATCGAGGGCGAGGGCGAGGGCCGCCCCTACGAGGGCACCCAGACCGCCAAGCTGAAGGTGA
CCAAGGGTGGCCCCCTGCCCTTCTCCTGGGACATCCTGTCCCCTCAGTTCATGTACGGCTCCAGGGCCTT
CATCAAGCACCCCGCCGACATCCCCGACTACTATAAGCAGTCCTTCCCCGAGGGCTTCAAGTGGGAGCGC
GTGATGAACTTCGAGGACGGCGGCGCCGTGACCGTGACCCAGGACACCTCCCTGGAGGACGGCACCCTGA
TCTACAAGGTGAAGCTCCGCGGCACCAACTTCCCTCCTGACGGCCCCGTAATGCAGAAGAAGACAATGGG
CTGGGAAGCGTCCACCGAGCGGTTGTACCCCGAGGACGGCGTGCTGAAGGGCGACATTAAGATGGCCCTG
CGCCTGAAGGACGGCGGCCGCTACCTGGCGGACTTCAAGACCACCTACAAGGCCAAGAAGCCCGTGCAGA
TGCCCGGCGCCTACAACGTCGACCGCAAGTTGGACATCACCTCCCACAACGAGGACTACACCGTGGTGGA
ACAGTACGAACGCTCCGAGGGCCGCCATCTTGTTACACTCGAAGATTTCGTTGGGGACTGGCGACAGACA
GCCGGCTACAACTTGAGTCAAGTCCTTGAACAGGGAGGTGTGTCCAGTTTGTTTCAGAATCTCGGGGTGC
GGTGGACTCCGATCCAAAGGATTGTCCTGAGCGGTGGAAATGGGCTGAAGATCGGCATCCATGTCATCAT
CCCGTATGAAGGTCTGAGCGGCGACCAAATGGGACAGATCGAAAAAATTTTTAAGGTGGTGTACCCTGTG
GATAATCATCACTTTAAGGTGATCCTGCACTATGGCACACTGGTAATCGACGGGGTTACGCCGAACATGA
TCGACTATTTCGGACGGCCGTATGAAGGCATCGCCGTGTTCGACGGCAAAAAGATCACTGTAACAGGGAC
CCTGTGGAACGGCAACAAAATTATCGATGAGCGCCTGATCAACCCCGACGGCTCCCTGCTGTTCCGAGTA
ACCATCAACGGAGTGACCGGCTGGCGTCTGCATGAACGCATTCTGGCGTAAAAGCTTATCGATAATCAAC
CTCTGGATTACAAAATTTGTGAAAGATTGACTGGTATTCTTAACTATGTTGCTCCTTTTACGCTATGTGG
ATACGCTGCTTTAATGCCTTTGTATCATGCTATTGCTTCCCGTATGGCTTTCATTTTCTCCTCCTTGTAT
AAATCCTGGTTGCTGTCTCTTTATGAGGAGTTGTGGCCCGTTGTCAGGCAACGTGGCGTGGTGTGCACTG
TGTTTGCTGACGCAACCCCCACTGGTTGGGGCATTGCCACCACCTGTCAGCTCCTTTCCGGGACTTTCGC
TTTCCCCCTCCCTATTGCCACGGCGGAACTCATCGCCGCCTGCCTTGCCCGCTGCTGGACAGGGGCTCGG
CTGTTGGGCACTGACAATTCCGTGGTGTTGTCGGGGAAATCATCGTCCTTTCCTTGGCTGCTCGCCTGTG
TTGCCACCTGGATTCTGCGCGGGACGTCCTTCTGCTACGTCCCTTCGGCCCTCAATCCAGCGGACCTTCC
TTCCCGCGGCCTGCTGCCGGCTCTGCGGCCTCTTCCGCGTCTTCGCCTTCGCCCTCAGACGAGTCGGATC
TCCCTTTGGGCCGCCTCCCCGCATCGATACCGTCGACCTCGACCCGGGCGGCCGCTTCGAGCAGACATGA
TAAGATACATTGATGAGTTTGGACAAACCACAACTAGAATGCAGTGAAAAAAATGCTTTATTTGTGAAAT
TTGTGATGCTATTGCTTTATTTGTAACCATTATAAGCTGCAATAAACAAGTTAACAACAACAATTGCATT
CATTTTATGTTTCAGGTTCAGGGGGAGATGTGGGAGGTTTTTTAAAGCAAGTAAAACCTCTACAAATGTG
GTAAAATCGATAAGGATCTTCCTAGAGCATGGCTACGTAGATAAGTAGCATGGCGGGTTAATCATTAACT
ACAAGGAACCCCTAGTGATGGAGTTGGCCACTCCCTCTCTGCGCGCTCGCTCGCTCACTGAGGCCGGGCG
ACCAAAGGTCGCCCGACGCCCGGGCTTTGCCCGGGCGGCCTCAGTGAGCGAGCGAGCGCGCAGCTGCATT
AATGAATCGGCCAACGCGCGGGGAGAGGCGGTTTGCGTATTGGGCGCTCTTCCGCTTCCTCGCTCACTGA
CTCGCTGCGCTCGGTCGTTCGGCTGCGGCGAGCGGTATCAGCTCACTCAAAGGCGGTAATACGGTTATCC
ACAGAATCAGGGGATAACGCAGGAAAGAACATGTGAGCAAAAGGCCAGCAAAAGGCCAGGAACCGTAAAA
AGGCCGCGTTGCTGGCGTTTTTCCATAGGCTCCGCCCCCCTGACGAGCATCACAAAAATCGACGCTCAAG
TCAGAGGTGGCGAAACCCGACAGGACTATAAAGATACCAGGCGTTTCCCCCTGGAAGCTCCCTCGTGCGC
TCTCCTGTTCCGACCCTGCCGCTTACCGGATACCTGTCCGCCTTTCTCCCTTCGGGAAGCGTGGCGCTTT
CTCATAGCTCACGCTGTAGGTATCTCAGTTCGGTGTAGGTCGTTCGCTCCAAGCTGGGCTGTGTGCACGA
ACCCCCCGTTCAGCCCGACCGCTGCGCCTTATCCGGTAACTATCGTCTTGAGTCCAACCCGGTAAGACAC
GACTTATCGCCACTGGCAGCAGCCACTGGTAACAGGATTAGCAGAGCGAGGTATGTAGGCGGTGCTACAG
AGTTCTTGAAGTGGTGGCCTAACTACGGCTACACTAGAAGAACAGTATTTGGTATCTGCGCTCTGCTGAA
GCCAGTTACCTTCGGAAAAAGAGTTGGTAGCTCTTGATCCGGCAAACAAACCACCGCTGGTAGCGGTGGT
TTTTTTGTTTGCAAGCAGCAGATTACGCGCAGAAAAAAAGGATCTCAAGAAGATCCTTTGATCTTTTCTA
CGGGGTCTGACGCTCAGTGGAACGAAAACTCACGTTAAGGGATTTTGGTCATGAGATTATCAAAAAGGAT
CTTCACCTAGATCCTTTTAAATTAAAAATGAAGTTTTAAATCAATCTAAAGTATATATGAGTAAACTTGG
TCTGACAGTTACCAATGCTTAATCAGTGAGGCACCTATCTCAGCGATCTGTCTATTTCGTTCATCCATAG
TTGCCTGACTCCCCGTCGTGTAGATAACTACGATACGGGAGGGCTTACCATCTGGCCCCAGTGCTGCAAT
GATACCGCGAGACCCACGCTCACCGGCTCCAGATTTATCAGCAATAAACCAGCCAGCCGGAAGGGCCGAG
CGCAGAAGTGGTCCTGCAACTTTATCCGCCTCCATCCAGTCTATTAATTGTTGCCGGGAAGCTAGAGTAA
GTAGTTCGCCAGTTAATAGTTTGCGCAACGTTGTTGCCATTGCTACAGGCATCGTGGTGTCACGCTCGTC
GTTTGGTATGGCTTCATTCAGCTCCGGTTCCCAACGATCAAGGCGAGTTACATGATCCCCCATGTTGTGC
AAAAAAGCGGTTAGCTCCTTCGGTCCTCCGATCGTTGTCAGAAGTAAGTTGGCCGCAGTGTTATCACTCA
TGGTTATGGCAGCACTGCATAATTCTCTTACTGTCATGCCATCCGTAAGATGCTTTTCTGTGACTGGTGA
GTACTCAACCAAGTCATTCTGAGAATAGTGTATGCGGCGACCGAGTTGCTCTTGCCCGGCGTCAATACGG
GATAATACCGCGCCACATAGCAGAACTTTAAAAGTGCTCATCATTGGAAAACGTTCTTCGGGGCGAAAAC
TCTCAAGGATCTTACCGCTGTTGAGATCCAGTTCGATGTAACCCACTCGTGCACCCAACTGATCTTCAGC
ATCTTTTACTTTCACCAGCGTTTCTGGGTGAGCAAAAACAGGAAGGCAAAATGCCGCAAAAAAGGGAATA
AGGGCGACACGGAAATGTTGAATACTCATACTCTTCCTTTTTCAATATTATTGAAGCATTTATCAGGGTT
ATTGTCTCATGAGCGGATACATATTTGAATGTATTTAGAAAAATAAACAAATAGGGGTTCCGCGCACATT
TCCCCGAAAAGTGCCACCTAAATTGTAAGCGTTAATATTTTGTTAAAATTCGCGTTAAATTTTTGTTAAA
TCAGCTCATTTTTTAACCAATAGGCCGAAATCGGCAAAATCCCTTATAAATCAAAAGAATAGACCGAGAT
AGGGT
[37 nt withheld, positions 5116-5152]
AAAGAACGTGGACTCCAACGTCAAAGG
[49 nt withheld, positions 5180-5228]
T
[91 nt withheld, positions 5230-5320]
G
[120 nt withheld, positions 5322-5441]
